Addgene plasmid #196112: pTol2zmiRFP-EF1-2xCMV-EF1-mClover3
Purpose: mammalian/zebrafish expression of zmiRFP-EF1-2xCMV-EF1-mClover3
Depositing lab: Reinhard Köster. Depositing organization: Technische Universitaet Braunschweig. Publication: Rapid directed molecular evolution of fluorescent proteins in mammalian cells. Babakhanova S, Jung EE, Namikawa K, Zhang H, Wang Y, Subach OM, Korzhenevskiy DA, Rakitina TV, Xiao X, Wang W, Shi J, Drobizhev M, Park D, Eisenhard L, Tang H, Koster RW, Subach FV, Boyden ES, Piatkevich KD. Protein Sci. 2022 Mar;31(3):728-751. doi: 10.1002/pro.4261. Epub 2021 Dec 30. PubMed 34913537.
Backbone
  Vector backbone: pTol2-MCS
  Vector type: Mammalian Expression
Growth in bacteria
  Bacterial resistance: Ampicillin, 100 μg/mL
  Growth temperature: 37°C
  Growth strain: DH5alpha
  Copy number: High Copy
Gene/Insert
  Gene/Insert name: zmiRFP-EF1-2xCMV-EF1-mClover3
  Species: Synthetic
  Cloning method: Restriction Enzyme; 5′ cloning site uknown (unknown if destroyed); 3′ cloning site uknown (unknown if destroyed)
Terms and licenses: Academic/Nonprofit Terms; Industry Terms: Not Available to Industry
How to cite: pTol2zmiRFP-EF1-2xCMV-EF1-mClover3 was a gift from Reinhard Köster (Addgene plasmid # 196112 ; http://n2t.net/addgene:196112 ; RRID:Addgene_196112)
