[The description below was written by a language model from this plasmid's Addgene catalogue record and pLannotate feature annotations shown in this document.]
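Description:
pTol2zmiRFP-EF1-2xCMV-EF1-mClover3 is a 6.7 kb mammalian and zebrafish expression plasmid built on the pTol2-MCS backbone. It is designed to co-express two fluorescent proteins from a single bidirectional cassette. It is propagated in E. coli as a high-copy plasmid through a ColE1/pUC-type origin and selected with ampicillin through the AmpR (β-lactamase) gene and its own promoter. Remnants of a pBluescript-type cloning vector are also annotated: T7 and T3 promoters, a partial multiple cloning site, and the lac promoter/operator region. The backbone name implies Tol2 transposon arms for transposase-mediated genomic integration, but the automated feature table does not annotate them, so their positions cannot be confirmed from the record.

The synthetic insert is arranged as a mirror image around a central regulatory core. On the reverse strand lies the near-infrared, biliverdin-dependent fluorescent protein miRFP, named zmiRFP in the catalogue entry. On the forward strand lies the green/yellow protein mClover3. Each coding sequence is terminated by its own SV40 polyadenylation signal. Between them sit two divergently oriented sets of fragments annotated as mouse CMV immediate early promoter, which correspond to the "2xCMV" in the name. These are separated by a short fragment matching the ble gene, which is too small to encode a functional resistance marker and probably serves only as a spacer. The EF1 elements named in the construct are not annotated; they presumably lie in the unannotated gaps between the CMV fragments and each reporter.

This layout drives simultaneous expression of both reporters in the same cell, so mClover3 can serve as an internal reference for the near-infrared signal. The associated publication concerns directed evolution of fluorescent proteins in mammalian cells, which fits use of the plasmid to evaluate miRFP performance in cultured cells and zebrafish.
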