Features (pLannotate 1.2.2; 21 found; start..end, strand, type, name):
    187..205     +  promoter       T7 promoter: promoter for bacteriophage T7 RNA polymerase
    323..457     +  polyA_signal   SV40 poly(A) signal: SV40 polyadenylation signal
    462..479     +  promoter       T7 promoter (fragment): promoter for bacteriophage T7 RNA polymerase
    526..1464    -  CDS            miRFP: miRFP is a basic (constitutively fluorescent) near ir fluorescent protein published in 2018, derived from Rhodopseudomonas palustris. It has low acid sensitivity. It requires the cofactor biliverdin for fluorescence.
   1891..2098    -  promoter       mCMV promoter (fragment): mouse cytomegalovirus (CMV) immediate early promoter
   2215..2298    -  promoter       mCMV promoter (fragment): mouse cytomegalovirus (CMV) immediate early promoter
   2339..2437    -  CDS            ble (fragment): BLE_STRHI - Experimental evidence at protein level: Swiss-Prot protein existence level 1. Binding protein with a strong affinity to the bleomycin family of antibiotics. From Streptoalloteichus hindustanus.
   2466..2549    +  promoter       mCMV promoter (fragment): mouse cytomegalovirus (CMV) immediate early promoter
   2666..2873    +  promoter       mCMV promoter (fragment): mouse cytomegalovirus (CMV) immediate early promoter
   3289..4005    +  CDS            mClover3: mClover3 is a basic (constitutively fluorescent) green/yellow fluorescent protein published in 2016, derived from Aequorea victoria. It is reported to be a rapidly-maturing monomer with high acid sensitivity.
   4017..4034    -  promoter       T7 promoter (fragment): promoter for bacteriophage T7 RNA polymerase
   4039..4173    -  polyA_signal   SV40 poly(A) signal: SV40 polyadenylation signal
   4240..4263    -  misc_feature   MCS (fragment): pBluescript multiple cloning site
   4276..4294    -  promoter       T3 promoter: promoter for bacteriophage T3 RNA polymerase
   4554..4570    -  protein_bind   lac operator: The lac repressor binds to the lac operator to inhibit transcription in E. coli. This inhibition can be relieved by adding lactose or isopropyl-β-D-thiogalactopyranoside (IPTG). lac repressor encoded by lacI
   4578..4608    -  promoter       lac promoter: promoter for the E. coli lac operon
   4623..4644    -  protein_bind   CAP binding site: CAP binding activates transcription in the presence of cAMP. E. coli catabolite activator protein
   4657..4749    -  CDS            lacI (fragment): lac repressor; lacI; The lac repressor binds to the lac operator to inhibit transcription in E. coli. This inhibition can be relieved by adding lactose or isopropyl-β-D-thiogalactopyranoside (IPTG).
   4932..5520    -  rep_origin     ori: high-copy-number ColE1/pMB1/pBR322/pUC origin of replication
   5691..6551    -  CDS            AmpR: β-lactamase; bla; confers resistance to ampicillin, carbenicillin, and related antibiotics
   6552..6656    -  promoter       AmpR promoter: bla
>Addgene plasmid #196112 | pTol2zmiRFP-EF1-2xCMV-EF1-mClover3 | addgene full sequence | sequence record 387257 | Addgene NGS Result
CTAAATTGTAAGCGTTAATCCCATATGGGCAGAGGTGTAAAAAGTACTCAAAAATTTTACTCAAGTGAAA
GTACAAGTACTTAGGGAAAATTTTACTCAATTAAAAGTAAAAGTATCTGGCTAGAATCTTACTTGAGTAA
AAGTAAAAAAGTACTCCATTAAAATTGTACTTGAGTATTAGATCTGTAATACGACTCACTATAGGGACAT
AGAATGCAGGTACCGGGCCCAATGCATTGGCGCCGCGGCCGGCCGCGAATTAAAAAACCTCCCACACCTC
CCCCTGAACCTGAAACATAAAATGAATGCAATTGTTGTTGTTAACTTGTTTATTGCAGCTTATAATGGTT
ACAAATAAAGCAATAGCATCACAAATTTCACAAATAAAGCATTTTTTTCACTGCATTCTAGTTGTGGTTT
GTCCAAACTCATCAATGTATCTTATCATGTCTGGATCTACGTAATACGACTCACTATAGTTCTAGCCTCG
AGAAGGCCGGCCATAAGATCTAATGGCGCGCCTCACAGAGCTGTGATTCTTGTAGCGATAGCCTCAGCCA
GCAGCTCACAGATAGCTCTCAGCTCGAAGTGGATGAATCTAGGCAGGTAGTGGTGACAGATCACCAGTCC
CCACAGCTTTCCTCCCACCACCAGGCTCACCACCAGTGTAGCTCTCACTCCCATGTTCTTCAGGAACTGC
AGGTGTGTAGGGCTCATGCTTCTCAGGAAACATCCGCTCATGTCCAGGTCTCTTCCTGTCAGAGGGCTCA
GTCTAGGCTCCAGAGGCACAGGCTGGTAGCTCACGTCCACCAGCACTCTCACTCTCTGTCTCTCGTACAG
TCTTCTAGCCATCTGAGGCACCAGGCTGCTAGGGTATCTGTTTCCGAAGTAGCTCTCCAGTCCTGTCACG
TGGATCTCGCTGTACACCTCTCCGTGTCCCTGCTCGTCGAATCTGTACACCATCACTCTGTCGTATCCTG
TACACTGCTGGAACAGCAGAGCTGTGTCGTCACACAGAGCTCTCAGGCTTCCAGCTGTTCTGATTCTCTC
CAGAGCAGGAGCCAGTGTTCCGCTCAGGTCGATAGGAGGTCCAGCTCTCTCCAGCTCGATGATCAGTCCT
CCCTCAGGAGGTCTGTGCATCAGTCCGTCGTACTCTGTGCTAGGGTTTCCGATTCTACATCTCACAGCCA
CAGGCATTCCCTCAGCTGTAGGGTCCAGGTGAGGCAGGATCTTGATCAGCAGGTCTCCGTCGATCTCAGC
CAGAGGCACTCCCAGCACGCTTCCCAGGTTCAGGAACTCAGCAGCGTTAGCGCTAGCCTGGATGATTCTG
TGGTCAGGCTCGCTCACCACCAGCAGTGTTCCGTGAGGCTGGATGCTTCCAGCCAGGTGGATCTCCTCTC
TCTCACAGTCGCTAGGGTCAGCTGTTCCGAAGTCAGGGCTTCCGCTAGCGTGTCCAGCCACCATGGTGGA
TATCGTTTAAACAATTCTGGAAGCTACTGTACACCAACCTGTCAGGAGAGGAAAGAGAAGAAGGTTAGTA
CAATTGTCTAGGGCTGCAGGGTTCACAGTGCCACTTTTCCTGCACTGCCCCACCTCCTGCCCACCCTTTC
CCAGGCATAGACAGTCAGTGACTTACCAAACTCACAGGAGGGAGAAGGCAGAAGCTTGAATGTTCACAGA
GACTACTGCACTTATATATGGTTCTCCCCCACCCTGGGGAAAAAGGTGGAGCCAGTACACCACATCACTT
TCCCAGTTTACCCAAGCCCCACCTTCTCTAGGCACCAGTTCAATTGCCCACCCCTCCCCCCAACTTCTCA
GGGACTGTGGGCCATGTGCTCTCTGCCCACTGAGGGGCACTCAGCCCTCAAGCATGCTCTTCTCCACTAG
TCACCCCTATTGACCTTATGTATGTGCCAATAATGGGAAAAACCCATTGACTCACCCCCTATTGACCTTT
TGTACTGGGCAAAACCCAATGGAAAGTCCCTATTGACTCAGTGTACTTGGCTCCAATGGGACTTTCCTGT
TGATTCACCCCTATTGACCTTATGTACTGGGCAAAACCCATTGGAAAGTCCCTAATGACTCAGTATACAT
GTCAGTAATGGGAAAAACCCATTGGCTTACCTCCCATTGACCTTATGTACTGGGCAAAACCCATTGGAAA
GTCCCTATTGACTCAATGTACTTGGCTCCAATGGGACTTTCCTGTTGACTCACCCCCTATTGACCTTATG
TACTGGGCAAAACCCAATGGAAAGTCCCTATTGAGTCAGTGTACTTGGCTCCAATGGGTTTTTCCCATTG
ACTCCTGCATTAATCGATTTAAATGCTAGGGCTGCTCTCCAATCTCTGTCATGGCAGGGCCACTGGCATC
CCTGAAGTTGGTGGAGACCACCTCACTCCACTCAGCATACAGCTCATCCAGTCCTCTTAATTAATGCAGG
AGTCAATGGGAAAAACCCATTGGAGCCAAGTACACTGACTCAATAGGGACTTTCCATTGGGTTTTGCCCA
GTACATAAGGTCAATAGGGGGTGAGTCAACAGGAAAGTCCCATTGGAGCCAAGTACATTGAGTCAATAGG
GACTTTCCAATGGGTTTTGCCCAGTACATAAGGTCAATGGGAGGTAAGCCAATGGGTTTTTCCCATTACT
GACATGTATACTGAGTCATTAGGGACTTTCCAATGGGTTTTGCCCAGTACATAAGGTCAATAGGGGTGAA
TCAACAGGAAAGTCCCATTGGAGCCAAGTACACTGAGTCAATAGGGACTTTCCATTGGGTTTTGCCCAGT
ACAAAAGGTCAATAGGGGGTGAGTCAATGGGTTTTTCCCATTATTGGCACATACATAAGGTCAATAGGGG
TGACTAGTGGAGAAGAGCATGCTTGAGGGCTGAGTGCCCCTCAGTGGGCAGAGAGCACATGGCCCACAGT
CCCTGAGAAGTTGGGGGGAGGGGTGGGCAATTGAACTGGTGCCTAGAGAAGGTGGGGCTTGGGTAAACTG
GGAAAGTGATGTGGTGTACTGGCTCCACCTTTTTCCCCAGGGTGGGGGAGAACCATATATAAGTGCAGTA
GTCTCTGTGAACATTCAAGCTTCTGCCTTCTCCCTCCTGTGAGTTTGGTAAGTCACTGACTGTCTATGCC
TGGGAAAGGGTGGGCAGGAGGTGGGGCAGTGCAGGAAAAGTGGCACTGTGAACCCTGCAGCCCTAGACAA
TTGTACTAACCTTCTTCTCTTTCCTCTCCTGACAGGTTGGTGTACAGTAGCTTCCAGAATTCGCAAACAT
GGTGAGCAAGGGCGAGGAGCTGTTCACCGGGGTGGTGCCCATCCTGGTCGAGCTGGACGGCGACGTAAAC
GGCCACAAGTTCAGCGTCCGCGGCGAGGGCGAGGGCGATGCCACCAACGGCAAGCTGACCCTGAAGTTCA
TCTGCACCACCGGCAAGCTGCCCGTGCCCTGGCCCACCCTCGTGACCACCTTCGGCTACGGCGTGGCCTG
CTTCAGCCGCTACCCCGACCACATGAAGCAGCACGACTTCTTCAAGTCCGCCATGCCCGAAGGCTACGTC
CAGGAGCGCACCATCTCTTTCAAGGACGACGGCACCTACAAGACCCGCGCCGAGGTGAAGTTCGAGGGCG
ACACCCTGGTGAACCGCATCGAGCTGAAGGGCATCGACTTCAAGGAGGACGGCAACATCCTGGGGCACAA
GCTGGAGTACAACTTCAACAGCCACTACGTCTATATCACGGCCGACAAGCAGAAGAACTGCATCAAGGCT
AACTTCAAGATCCGCCACAACGTTGAGGACGGCAGCGTGCAGCTCGCCGACCACTACCAGCAGAACACCC
CCATCGGCGACGGCCCCGTGCTGCTGCCCGACAACCACTACCTGAGCCATCAGTCCAAGCTGAGCAAAGA
CCCCAACGAGAAGCGCGATCACATGGTCCTGCTGGAGTTCGTGACCGCCGCCGGGATTACACATGGCATG
GACGAGCTGTACAAGTAAATCTAGAACTATAGTGAGTCGTATTACGTAGATCCAGACATGATAAGATACA
TTGATGAGTTTGGACAAACCACAACTAGAATGCAGTGAAAAAAATGCTTTATTTGTGAAATTTGTGATGC
TATTGCTTTATTTGTAACCATTATAAGCTGCAATAAACAAGTTAACAACAACAATTGCATTCATTTTATG
TTTCAGGTTCAGGGGGAGGTGTGGGAGGTTTTTTAATTCGCGGCCGCCACCGCGGTGGAGCTCCAGCTTT
TGTTCCCTTTAGTGAGGGTTAATTGGGCCCAAGTGATCTCCAAAAAATAAGTACTTTTTGACTGTAAATA
AAATTGTAAGGAGTAAAAAGTACTTTTTTTTCTAAAAAAATGTAATTAAGTAAAAGTAAAAGTATTGATT
TTTAATTGTACTCAAGTAAAGTAAAAATCCCCAAAAATAATACTTAAGTACAGTAATCAAGTAAAATTAC
TCAAGTACTTTACACCTCTGGGTACTGTTTCGCGCTTGGCGTAATCATGGTCATAGCTGTTTCCTGTGTG
AAATTGTTATCCGCTCACAATTCCACACAACATACGAGCCGGAAGCATAAAGTGTAAAGCCTGGGGTGCC
TAATGAGTGAGCTAACTCACATTAATTGCGTTGCGCTCACTGCCCGCTTTCCAGTCGGGAAACCTGTCGT
GCCAGCTGCATTAATGAATCGGCCAACGCGCGGGGAGAGGCGGTTTGCGTATTGGGCGCTCTTCCGCTTC
CTCGCTCACTGACTCGCTGCGCTCGGTCGTTCGGCTGCGGCGAGCGGTATCAGCTCACTCAAAGGCGGTA
ATACGGTTATCCACAGAATCAGGGGATAACGCAGGAAAGAACATGTGAGCAAAAGGCCAGCAAAAGGCCA
GGAACCGTAAAAAGGCCGCGTTGCTGGCGTTTTTCCATAGGCTCCGCCCCCCTGACGAGCATCACAAAAA
TCGACGCTCAAGTCAGAGGTGGCGAAACCCGACAGGACTATAAAGATACCAGGCGTTTCCCCCTGGAAGC
TCCCTCGTGCGCTCTCCTGTTCCGACCCTGCCGCTTACCGGATACCTGTCCGCCTTTCTCCCTTCGGGAA
GCGTGGCGCTTTCTCATAGCTCACGCTGTAGGTATCTCAGTTCGGTGTAGGTCGTTCGCTCCAAGCTGGG
CTGTGTGCACGAACCCCCCGTTCAGCCCGACCGCTGCGCCTTATCCGGTAACTATCGTCTTGAGTCCAAC
CCGGTAAGACACGACTTATCGCCACTGGCAGCAGCCACTGGTAACAGGATTAGCAGAGCGAGGTATGTAG
GCGGTGCTACAGAGTTCTTGAAGTGGTGGCCTAACTACGGCTACACTAGAAGAACAGTATTTGGTATCTG
CGCTCTGCTGAAGCCAGTTACCTTCGGAAAAAGAGTTGGTAGCTCTTGATCCGGCAAACAAACCACCGCT
GGTAGCGGTGGTTTTTTTGTTTGCAAGCAGCAGATTACGCGCAGAAAAAAAGGATCTCAAGAAGATCCTT
TGATCTTTTCTACGGGGTCTGACGCTCAGTGGAACGAAAACTCACGTTAAGGGATTTTGGTCATGAGATT
ATCAAAAAGGATCTTCACCTAGATCCTTTTAAATTAAAAATGAAGTTTTAAATCAATCTAAAGTATATAT
GAGTAAACTTGGTCTGACAGTTACCAATGCTTAATCAGTGAGGCACCTATCTCAGCGATCTGTCTATTTC
GTTCATCCATAGTTGCCTGACTCCCCGTCGTGTAGATAACTACGATACGGGAGGGCTTACCATCTGGCCC
CAGTGCTGCAATGATACCGCGAGACCCACGCTCACCGGCTCCAGATTTATCAGCAATAAACCAGCCAGCC
GGAAGGGCCGAGCGCAGAAGTGGTCCTGCAACTTTATCCGCCTCCATCCAGTCTATTAATTGTTGCCGGG
AAGCTAGAGTAAGTAGTTCGCCAGTTAATAGTTTGCGCAACGTTGTTGCCATTGCTACAGGCATCGTGGT
GTCACGCTCGTCGTTTGGTATGGCTTCATTCAGCTCCGGTTCCCAACGATCAAGGCGAGTTACATGATCC
CCCATGTTGTGCAAAAAAGCGGTTAGCTCCTTCGGTCCTCCGATCGTTGTCAGAAGTAAGTTGGCCGCAG
TGTTATCACTCATGGTTATGGCAGCACTGCATAATTCTCTTACTGTCATGCCATCCGTAAGATGCTTTTC
TGTGACTGGTGAGTACTCAACCAAGTCATTCTGAGAATAGTGTATGCGGCGACCGAGTTGCTCTTGCCCG
GCGTCAATACGGGATAATACCGCGCCACATAGCAGAACTTTAAAAGTGCTCATCATTGGAAAACGTTCTT
CGGGGCGAAAACTCTCAAGGATCTTACCGCTGTTGAGATCCAGTTCGATGTAACCCACTCGTGCACCCAA
CTGATCTTCAGCATCTTTTACTTTCACCAGCGTTTCTGGGTGAGCAAAAACAGGAAGGCAAAATGCCGCA
AAAAAGGGAATAAGGGCGACACGGAAATGTTGAATACTCATACTCTTCCTTTTTCAATATTATTGAAGCA
TTTATCAGGGTTATTGTCTCATGAGCGGATACATATTTGAATGTATTTAGAAAAATAAACAAATAGGGGT
TCCGCGCACATTTCCCCGAAAAGTGCCAC
